Addgene plasmid #223516: pDUP1
Purpose: inactive cogfp under control of Ptet, cogfp under control of Ptac
Depositing lab: Yolanda Schaerli. Depositing organization: Universite de Lausanne (UNIL). Publication: A direct experimental test of Ohno's hypothesis. Mihajlovic L, Iyengar BR, Baier F, Barbier I, Iwaszkiewicz J, Zoete V, Wagner A, Schaerli Y. eLife. 2025 Apr 2;13:RP97216. doi: 10.7554/eLife.97216. PubMed 40172958.
Backbone
  Vector backbone: pEXT20
  Vector type: Bacterial Expression
Growth in bacteria
  Bacterial resistance: Kanamycin, 50 μg/mL
  Growth temperature: 37°C
  Growth strain: DH5alpha
  Copy number: Low Copy
Gene/Insert 1
  Gene/Insert name: CoGFP
  Species: Cavernularia obesa
  Insert size (bp): 690
  Mutation: anti-dimerization mutations S129G, 22 C154S, D156G, K204I, and N209Y
  Promoter: Ptac
  Tag / fusion protein: His tag (N terminal on insert)
  Cloning method: Restriction Enzyme; 5′ cloning site NcoI (not destroyed); 3′ cloning site KpnI (not destroyed)
  Sequencing primers: 5′ GCCGTCACTGCGTCTTTTAC
Gene/Insert 2
  Gene/Insert name: CoGFP inactivated
  Species: Cavernularia obesa
  Mutation: anti-dimerization mutations S129G, 22 C154S, D156G, K204I, and N209Y; inactivation Q74A, Y75S, G76A
  Promoter: Ptet
  Tag / fusion protein: His tag (N terminal on insert)
  Cloning method: Restriction Enzyme; 5′ cloning site NdeI (not destroyed); 3′ cloning site SacI (not destroyed)
  Sequencing primers: 5′ GAGTTGTAAAACGACGGCCAG
Terms and licenses: Academic/Nonprofit Terms; Industry Terms: Not Available to Industry
Depositor comments: These plasmids contain repetitive genes, oriented facing each other, and therefore PCR and next generation sequencing may fail due to the special nature of the plasmids, however the function is not affected.
How to cite: pDUP1 was a gift from Yolanda Schaerli (Addgene plasmid # 223516 ; http://n2t.net/addgene:223516 ; RRID:Addgene_223516)
