[The description below was written by a language model from this plasmid's Addgene catalogue record and pLannotate feature annotations shown in this document.]
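Description:
pDUP1 is a low-copy bacterial expression plasmid of about 6.5 kb, listed as built on the pEXT20 backbone. It is maintained in E. coli through a p15A origin of replication and selected with kanamycin via an aminoglycoside phosphotransferase (KanR) gene. Its payload is two copies of the green fluorescent protein gene cogfp from the sea pen Cavernularia obesa, arranged as convergent cassettes that face each other. In the annotation both appear as partial matches to a related cnidarian GFP-like protein. Both copies carry an N-terminal His tag and a set of anti-dimerization substitutions (including S129G, C154S, D156G, K204I and N209Y).

One copy is functional and is transcribed from the tac promoter, with a symmetric lac operator and a T7 gene 10 ribosome binding site. The plasmid-borne lacI repressor keeps it off until an inducer such as IPTG is added. The other copy has been inactivated by the substitutions Q74A, Y75S and G76A. It sits behind a tet operator-containing Ptet promoter with the same type of ribosome binding site and is followed by a T7Te terminator. Its expression is governed by the tetR repressor also encoded on the plasmid. A luxR coding sequence is annotated as well, although the record does not explain its role.

Judging from the associated publication title, the plasmid belongs to an experimental test of Ohno's hypothesis about gene duplication. It provides a two-copy arrangement in which only one copy encodes an active protein, though the record does not spell out its exact role. The depositor notes that the repeated, inward-facing genes can cause PCR and next-generation sequencing to fail, without affecting plasmid function.
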