Features (pLannotate 1.2.2; 22 found; start..end, strand, type, name):
    269..889     +  CDS            tetR: TETR2_ECOLX - Experimental evidence at protein level: Swiss-Prot protein existence level 1. TetR is the repressor of the tetracycline resistance element; its N-terminal region forms a helix-turn-helix structure and binds DNA. Binding of tetracycline to TetR reduces the repressor affinity for the tetracycline resistance gene (tetA) promoter operator sites. From Escherichia coli.
    985..1003    -  promoter       tet promoter (fragment): E. coli promoter for tetracycline efflux protein gene
   1013..1133    +  CDS            TcR (fragment): tetracycline efflux protein; tet; confers resistance to tetracycline
   1157..1181    -  rep_origin     RSF ori (fragment): Plasmids containing the RSF 1030 origin of replication can be propagated in E. coli cells that contain additional plasmids with compatible origins.
   1198..1224    +  misc_feature   bom (fragment): basis of mobility region from pBR322
   1323..1378    -  rep_origin     RSF ori (fragment): Plasmids containing the RSF 1030 origin of replication can be propagated in E. coli cells that contain additional plasmids with compatible origins.
   1466..2011    -  rep_origin     p15A ori: Plasmids containing the medium-copy-number p15A origin of replication can be propagated in E. coli cells that contain a second plasmid with the ColE1 origin.
   2100..2915    -  CDS            KanR: aminoglycoside phosphotransferase; aph(3')-Ia; confers resistance to kanamycin in bacteria or G418 (Geneticin®) in eukaryotes
   3050..3069    -  CDS            lacZα (fragment): LacZα fragment of β-galactosidase; lacZ fragment
   3089..3107    +  protein_bind   tet operator: tetO; bacterial operator O2 for the tetR and tetA genes tetracycline repressor TetR
   3113..3132    +  promoter       H1-2O2 promoter (fragment): doxycycline-inducible variant of the human H1 RNA promoter (Henriksen et al., 2007)
   3147..3169    +  RBS            RBS: efficient ribosome binding site from bacteriophage T7 gene 10 (Olins and Rangwala, 1989)
   3231..3800    +  CDS            GFPL_CLASP (fragment): Experimental evidence at protein level: Swiss-Prot protein existence level 1. Pigment protein that is green in color. From Clavularia sp. (Brown star polyp).
   3909..3936    +  terminator     T7Te terminator: phage T7 early transcription terminator
   4094..4663    -  CDS            GFPL_CLASP (fragment): Experimental evidence at protein level: Swiss-Prot protein existence level 1. Pigment protein that is green in color. From Clavularia sp. (Brown star polyp).
   4724..4746    -  RBS            RBS: efficient ribosome binding site from bacteriophage T7 gene 10 (Olins and Rangwala, 1989)
   4751..4770    -  protein_bind   lac operator (symmetric): The lac repressor binds to the lac operator to inhibit transcription in E. coli. This inhibition can be relieved by adding lactose or isopropyl-β-D-thiogalactopyranoside (IPTG). The symmetric lac operator was optimized for tight binding of lac repressor. lac repressor encoded by lacI
   4776..4804    -  promoter       tac promoter: strong E. coli promoter; hybrid between the trp and lac UV5 promoters
   4811..4830    -  promoter       araBAD promoter (fragment): araBAD; promoter of the L-arabinose operon of E. coli; the araC regulatory gene is transcribed in the opposite direction (Guzman et al., 1995)
   4851..4924    +  promoter       lacI promoter (fragment): lacI
   4926..6007    +  CDS            lacI (fragment): lac repressor; lacI; The lac repressor binds to the lac operator to inhibit transcription in E. coli. This inhibition can be relieved by adding lactose or isopropyl-β-D-thiogalactopyranoside (IPTG).
   6047..247     +  CDS            luxR (across the origin): LUXR_ALIFS - Experimental evidence at protein level: Swiss-Prot protein existence level 1. Transcriptional activator of the bioluminescence operon. Binds to the OHHL autoinducer. From Aliivibrio fischeri (Vibrio fischeri).
>Addgene plasmid #223516 | pDUP1 | addgene full sequence | sequence record 444180 | Addgene NGS Result
TTATCGAAAAATAAATATAGCAAATAATAAATCAAACAACGATTTAACCAAAAGAGAAAAAGAATGTTTA
GCGTGGGCATGCGAAGGAAAAAGCTCTTGGGATATTTCAAAAATATTAGGTTGCAGTGAGCGTACTGTCA
CTTTCCATTTAACCAATGCGCAAATGAAACTCAATACAACAAACCGCTGCCAAAGTATTTCTAAAGCAAT
TTTAACAGGAGCAATTGATTGCCCATACTTTAAAAATTAAGGATCCAGGAGGAAAAAAATGTCCAGATTA
GATAAAAGTAAAGTGATTAACAGCGCATTAGAGCTGCTTAATGAGGTCGGAATCGAAGGTTTAACAACCC
GTAAACTCGCCCAGAAGCTAGGTGTAGAGCAGCCTACATTGTATTGGCATGTAAAAAATAAGCGGGCTTT
GCTCGACGCCTTAGCCATTGAGATGTTAGATAGGCACCATACTCACTTTTGCCCTTTAGAAGGGGAAAGC
TGGCAAGATTTTTTACGTAATAACGCTAAAAGTTTTAGATGTGCTTTACTAAGTCATCGCGATGGAGCAA
AAGTACATTTAGGTACACGGCCTACAGAAAAACAGTATGAAACTCTCGAAAATCAATTAGCCTTTTTATG
CCAACAAGGTTTTTCACTAGAGAATGCATTATATGCACTCAGCGCTGTGGGGCATTTTACTTTAGGTTGC
GTATTGGAAGATCAAGAGCATCAAGTCGCTAAAGAAGAAAGGGAAACACCTACTACTGATAGTATGCCGC
CATTATTACGACAAGCTATCGAATTATTTGATCACCAAGGTGCAGAGCCAGCCTTCTTATTCGGCCTTGA
ATTGATTATATGCGGATTAGAAAAACAACTTAAATGTGAAAGTGGGTCCTAATAATTGGTAACGAATCAG
ACAATTGACGGCTCGAGGGAGTAGCATAGGGTTTGCAGAATCCCTGCTTCGTCCATTTGACAGGCACATT
ATGCATCGATGATAAGCTGTCAAACATGAGCAGATCCTCTACGCCGGACGCATCGTGGCCGGCATCACCG
GCGCCACAGGTGCGGTTGCTGGCGCCTATATCGCCGACATCACCGATGGGGAAGATCGGGCTCGCCACTT
CGGGCTCATGAGCAAATATTTTATCTGAGGTAGAGACCGCTTCCTCGCTCACTGACTCGCTGCACGAGGC
AGACCTCAGCGCTAGCGGAGTGTATACTGGCTTACTATGTTGGCACTGATGAGGGTGTCAGTGAAGTGCT
TCATGTGGCAGGAGAAAAAAGGCTGCACCGGTGCGTCAGCAGAATATGTGATACAGGATATATTCCGCTT
CCTCGCTCACTGACTCGCTACGCTCGGTCGTTCGACTGCGGCGAGCGGAAATGGCTTACGAACGGGGCGG
AGATTTCCTGGAAGATGCCAGGAAGATACTTAACAGGGAAGTGAGAGGGCCGCGGCAAAGCCGTTTTTCC
ATAGGCTCCGCCCCCCTGACAAGCATCACGAAATCTGACGCTCAAATCAGTGGTGGCGAAACCCGACAGG
ACTATAAAGATACCAGGCGTTTCCCCCTGGCGGCTCCCTCGTGCGCTCTCCTGTTCCTGCCTTTCGGTTT
ACCGGTGTCATTCCGCTGTTATGGCCGCGTTTGTCTCATTCCACGCCTGACACTCAGTTCCGGGTAGGCA
GTTCGCTCCAAGCTGGACTGTATGCACGAACCCCCCGTTCAGTCCGACCGCTGCGCCTTATCCGGTAACT
ATCGTCTTGAGTCCAACCCGGAAAGACATGCAAAAGCACCACTGGCAGCAGCCACTGGTAATTGATTTAG
AGGAGTTAGTCTTGAAGTCATGCGCCGGTTAAGGCTAAACTGAAAGGACAAGTTTTGGTGACTGCGCTCC
TCCAAGCCAGTTACCTCGGTTCAAAGAGTTGGTAGCTCAGAGAACCTTCGAAAAACCGCCCTGCAAGGCG
GTTTTTTCGTTTTCAGAGCAAGAGATTACGCGCAGACCAAAACGATCTCAAGAAGATCATCTTATTAAGG
GGTCTGACGCTCAGTGGAACGAAAAATCAATCTAAAGTATATATGAGTAAACTTGGTCTGACAGTTACCT
TAGAAAAACTCATCGAGCATCAAATGAAACTGCAATTTATTCATATCAGGATTATCAATACCATATTTTT
GAAAAAGCCGTTTCTGTAATGAAGGAGAAAACTCACCGAGGCAGTTCCATAGGATGGCAAGATCCTGGTA
TCGGTCTGCGATTCCGACTCGTCCAACATCAATACAACCTATTAATTTCCCCTCGTCAAAAATAAGGTTA
TCAAGTGAGAAATCACCATGAGTGACGACTGAATCCGGTGAGAATGGCAAAAGCTTATGCATTTCTTTCC
AGACTTGTTCAACAGGCCAGCCATTACGCTCGTCATCAAAATCACTCGCATCAACCAAACCGTTATTCAT
TCGTGATTGCGCCTGAGCGAGACGAAATACGCGATCGCTGTTAAAAGGACAATTACAAACAGGAATCGAA
TGCAACCGGCGCAGGAACACTGCCAGCGCATCAACAATATTTTCACCTGAATCAGGATATTCTTCTAATA
CCTGGAATGCTGTTTTCCCGGGGATCGCAGTGGTGAGTAACCATGCATCATCAGGAGTACGGATAAAATG
CTTGATGGTCGGAAGAGGCATAAATTCCGTCAGCCAGTTTAGTCTGACCATCTCATCTGTAACATCATTG
GCAACGCTACCTTTGCCATGTTTCAGAAACAACTCTGGCGCATCGGGCTTCCCATACAATCGATAGATTG
TCGCACCTGATTGCCCGACATTATCGCGAGCCCATTTATACCCATATAAATCAGCATCCATGTTGGAATT
TAATCGCGGCCTGGAGCAAGACGTTTCCCGTTGAATATGGCTCATAACACCCCTTGTATTACTGTTTATG
TAAGCAGACAGTTTTATTGTTCATGATGATATATTTTTATCTTGTGCAATGTACATCAGAGATTTTGAGA
CACAAGGTCTCCCGCTCGACGTACGGTGGAAGAATTCGAGTTGTAAAACGACGGCCAGTACTCCACCGTT
GGCTTTTTTCCCTATCAGTGATAGAGATTGACATCCCTATCAGTGATAGAGATAATGAGCACTAATTTTG
TTTAACTTTAAGAAGGAGATATACATATGGGCCATCATCACCATCATCACAGCATTCCGGAAAATAGCGG
TCTGACCGAAGAAATGCCTGCACAGATGAATCTGGAAGGTGTTGTTAATGGTCATGCCTTTAGCATGGAA
GGTATTGGTGGTGGTAATATTCTGACCGGTATTCAGAAACTGGATATTCGTGTTATTGAAGGTGATCCGC
TGCCGTTTAGCTTTGATATTCTGAGCGTTGCATTTGCCAGCGCGAATCGTACCTATACCAGCTATCCGGC
AAAAATCCCGGATTATTTTGTTCAGAGCTTTCCGGAAGGTTTTACCTTTGAACGTACCCTGAGCTTTGAA
GATGGTGCCATTGTTAAAGTGGAAAGCGATATTAGCATCGAGGATGGTAAATTTGTGGGCAAAATCAAAT
ATAACGGTGAAGGTTTCCCGGAAGATGGTCCGGTTATGAAAAAAGAAGTTACCAAACTGGAACCGGGCAG
CGAAAGCATGTATGTTAGTGATGGCACCCTGGTTGGTGAAGTTGTTCTGAGCTATAAAACCCAGAGCACC
CATTATACCTGTCACATGAAAACCATTTATCGCAGCAAAAAACCGGTTGAAAACCTGCCGAAATTTCATT
ATGTTCATCACCGCCTGGAAAAAAAAATTGTGGAAGAGGGCTATTATTACGAGCAGCATGAAACCGCAAT
TGCCAAACCGTAATAAGAGCTCCAATCGCTTGGACCAGCTTTCCCTGCAGGTCACACTGGCTCACCTTCG
GGTGGGCCTTTCTGCGTTTATATACTAGAGAGAGAATATAAAAAGCCAGATTATTAATCCGGCTTTTTTA
TTATTTGTCGACCTCATTCGCTAATCGCCACGGTACCTTATTACGGTTTGGCAATTGCGGTTTCATGCTG
CTCGTAATAATAGCCCTCTTCCACAATTTTTTTTTCCAGGCGGTGATGAACATAATGAAATTTCGGCAGG
TTTTCAACCGGTTTTTTGCTGCGATAAATGGTTTTCATGTGACAGGTATAATGGGTGCTCTGGGTTTTAT
AGCTCAGAACAACTTCACCAACCAGGGTGCCATCACTAACATACATGCTTTCGCTGCCCGGTTCCAGTTT
GGTAACTTCTTTTTTCATAACCGGACCATCTTCCGGGAAACCTTCACCGTTATATTTGATTTTGCCCACA
AATTTACCATCCTCGATGCTAATATCGCTTTCCACTTTAACAATGGCACCATCTTCAAAGCTCAGGGTAC
GTTCAAAGGTAAAACCTTCCGGAAAGCTCTGAACAAAATAATCCGGGATTTTTGCCGGATAGCTGGTATA
GGTACGATTGCCATACTGAAATGCAACGCTCAGAATATCAAAGCTAAACGGCAGCGGATCACCTTCAATA
ACACGAATATCCAGTTTCTGAATACCGGTCAGAATATTACCACCACCAATACCTTCCATGCTAAAGGCAT
GACCATTAACAACACCTTCCAGATTCATCTGTGCAGGCATTTCTTCGGTCAGACCGCTATTTTCCGGAAT
GCTGTGATGATGGTGATGATGGCCCATGGTATATCTCCTTCTTAAAGTTAAACAAAATTAAATTGTGAGC
GCTCACAATTCCACACATTATACGAGCCGATGATTAATTGTCAACAGCTCGTAAAAGACGCAGTGACGGC
GCGGCCGCAATGGCGGCGCGCCATCGAATGGCGCAAAACCTTTCGCGGTATGGCATGATAGCGCCCGGAA
GAGAGTCAATTCAGGGTGGTGAATATGAAACCAGTAACGTTATACGATGTCGCAGAGTATGCCGGTGTCT
CTTATCAGACCGTTTCCCGCGTGGTGAACCAGGCCAGCCACGTTTCTGCGAAAACGCGGGAAAAAGTGGA
AGCGGCGATGGCGGAGCTGAATTACATTCCCAACCGCGTGGCACAACAACTGGCGGGCAAACAGTCGTTG
CTGATTGGCGTTGCCACCTCCAGTCTGGCCCTGCACGCGCCGTCGCAAATTGTCGCGGCGATTAAATCTC
GCGCCGATCAACTGGGTGCCAGCGTGGTGGTGTCGATGGTAGAACGAAGCGGCGTCGAAGCCTGTAAAGC
GGCGGTGCACAATCTTCTCGCGCAACGCGTCAGTGGGCTGATCATTAACTATCCGCTGGATGACCAGGAT
GCCATTGCTGTGGAAGCTGCCTGCACTAATGTTCCGGCGTTATTTCTTGATGTCTCTGACCAGACACCCA
TCAACAGTATTATTTTCTCCCATGAGGACGGTACGCGACTGGGCGTGGAGCATCTGGTCGCATTGGGTCA
CCAGCAAATCGCGCTGTTAGCGGGCCCATTAAGTTCTGTCTCGGCGCGTCTGCGTCTGGCTGGCTGGCAT
AAATATCTCACTCGCAATCAAATTCAGCCGATAGCGGAACGGGAAGGCGACTGGAGTGCCATGTCCGGTT
TTCAACAAACCATGCAAATGCTGAATGAGGGCATCGTTCCCACTGCGATGCTGGTTGCCAACGATCAGAT
GGCGCTGGGCGCAATGCGCGCCATTACCGAGTCCGGGCTGCGCGTTGGTGCGGATATCTCGGTAGTGGGA
TACGACGATACCGAAGATAGCTCATGTTATATCCCGCCGTTAACCACCATCAAACAGGATTTTCGCCTGC
TGGGGCAAACCAGCGTGGACCGCTTGCTGCAACTCTCTCAGGGCCAGGCGGTGAAGGGCAATCAGCTGTT
GCCAGTCTCACTGGKGAAAAGAAAAACCMCCCYGGCGCCCAAYACGCAAACCGCCTCTCCCCGCGCGTTG
GCCGATTCATTAATGCAGCTGGCACGACAGGTTTCCCGACTGGAAAGCGGGCAGTGATAAGATCCTATTC
CAGCGGGTCACACAGGAAAGGCCTCGATGAAAAACATAAATGCCGACGACACATACAGAATAATTAATAA
AATTAAAGCTTGTAGAAGCAATAATGATATTAATCAATGCTTATCTGATATGACTAAAATGGTACATTGT
GAATATTATTTACTCGCGATCATTTATCCTCATTCTATGGTTAAATCTGATATTTCAATCCTAGATAATT
ACCCTAAAAAATGGAGGCAATATTATGATGACGCTAATTTAATAAAATATGATCCTATAGTAGATTATTC
TAACTCCAATCATTCACCAATTAATTGGAATATATTTGAAAACAATGCTGTAAATAAAAAATCTCCAAAT
GTAATTAAAGAAGCGAAAACATCAGGTCTTATCACTGGGTTTAGTTTCCCTATTCATACGGCTAACAATG
GCTTCGGAATGCTTAGTTTTGCACATTCAGAAAAAGACAACTATATAGATAGTTTATTTTTACATGCGTG
TATGAACATACCATTAATTGTTCCTTCTCTAGTTGATAA
